Addgene plasmid #22290: pR5-30
Depositing lab: Louise Prakash. Depositing organization: University of Texas Medical Branch at Galveston. Publication: Requirement of Rad5 for DNA polymerase zeta-dependent translesion synthesis in Saccharomyces cerevisiae. Pages V, Bresson A, Acharya N, Prakash S, Fuchs RP, Prakash L. Genetics. 2008 Sep . 180(1):73-82. 10.1534/genetics.108.091066 PubMed 18757916.
Backbone
  Vector backbone: YCplac111
  Backbone size w/o insert (bp): 6112
  Vector type: Yeast Expression
  Selectable markers: LEU2
Growth in bacteria
  Bacterial resistance: Ampicillin, 100 μg/mL
  Growth temperature: 37°C
  Growth strain: DH5alpha
  Copy number: Unknown
Gene/Insert
  Gene/Insert name: RAD5 (alt name: rad5-ATPase mutant)
  Species: S. cerevisiae (budding yeast)
  Insert size (bp): 3510
  Mutation: D681, E682->AA
  Entrez Gene: RAD5 (a.k.a. YLR032W, REV2, SNM2)
  Cloning method: Restriction Enzyme
  Sequencing primers: 5′ M13_pUC-rev; 3′ M13_puc-for
Terms and licenses: Academic/Nonprofit Terms; Industry Terms: Not Available to Industry
Depositor comments: Mutation inactivates the ATPase and DNA helicase activities of RAD5
How to cite: pR5-30 was a gift from Louise Prakash (Addgene plasmid # 22290 ; http://n2t.net/addgene:22290 ; RRID:Addgene_22290)
