[The description below was written by a language model from this plasmid's Addgene catalogue record and the feature table of its GenBank file.]
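Description:
pR5-30 is a yeast expression plasmid built on the YCplac111 backbone, a yeast–E. coli shuttle vector of about 6.1 kb. It carries the LEU2 auxotrophic marker for selection in leucine-requiring Saccharomyces cerevisiae strains and confers ampicillin resistance for propagation in E. coli. YCplac111 is generally known as a centromeric (ARS/CEN) low-copy vector, although the record itself lists copy number as unknown and does not itemise the replication elements.

The insert is a roughly 3.5 kb fragment of the S. cerevisiae RAD5 gene (also called YLR032W, REV2 or SNM2), introduced by restriction cloning and flanked by the standard M13/pUC forward and reverse primer sites. It encodes a mutant allele in which residues D681 and E682 are both changed to alanine. According to the depositor, this substitution inactivates the ATPase and DNA helicase activities of Rad5. The record does not state which promoter drives expression, nor whether any epitope tag is present.

The associated publication concerns the requirement of Rad5 for DNA polymerase zeta-dependent translesion synthesis in budding yeast. This suggests the plasmid is used to supply a catalytically dead Rad5 in yeast, so that the contribution of its ATPase/helicase function to lesion bypass can be separated from its other roles.

The GenBank record held for this plasmid is a 679 bp partial sequence with no annotated features beyond the source entry. It therefore gives no independent confirmation of the construct's elements, and the description above rests on the catalogue fields.
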