LOCUS       Exported 679 bp ds-DNA linear SYN 21-JUL-2021
DEFINITION  synthetic linear DNA
ACCESSION   .
VERSION     .
KEYWORDS    pR5-30
SOURCE      synthetic DNA construct
  ORGANISM  synthetic DNA construct
REFERENCE   1 (bases 1 to 679)
  AUTHORS   Pages V, Bresson A, Acharya N, Prakash S, Fuchs RP, Prakash L
  TITLE     Requirement of Rad5 for DNA polymerase zeta-dependent translesion
            synthesis in Saccharomyces cerevisiae.
  JOURNAL   Genetics. 2008 Sep . 180(1):73-82.
  PUBMED    18757916
REFERENCE   2 (bases 1 to 679)
  AUTHORS   .
  TITLE     Direct Submission
  JOURNAL   Exported Jul 21, 2021 from SnapGene Server 1.1.58
            http://www.snapgene.com
FEATURES             Location/Qualifiers
     source          1..679
                     /organism="synthetic DNA construct"
                     /mol_type="other DNA"
ORIGIN
        1 cgagtttaca aagctaataa ttcccccgat atgtatcatg aggtgtatta tggtgggaat
       61 gtttccagtt tgaaaaccct attaaccaag acaaaaaccc ctccaactgt agtccttact
      121 acatatggta ttgttcaaaa tgaatggact aaacattcca agggaaggat gacagatgag
      181 gacgtcaata tatcttcagg cttattttct gtcaattttt atcgcataat aatcgctgca
      241 ggtcataaca ttagaaacag aacgacagtt acatctaaag cagtcatggc tttacagggc
      301 aaatgtaaat gggttttaac aggaacacca attattaaca ggcttgacga tttatacagt
      361 ctggttaagt ttttagagtt agatccctgg cggcaaatta attactggaa gacctttgta
      421 tcaacgcctt ttgagagtaa aaattacaaa caagcatttg atgtggtgaa tgcaattctg
      481 gaacccgtat tgttaagaag gacaaaacaa atgaaagata aagatggtaa gccattagta
      541 gagttgccac caaaggaggt cgttattaaa agacttccct tcagtaaatc tcaagatctt
      601 ctatacaagt ttctgttgga taaggctgaa gtttctgtta aatcgggtat tgcacgcggt
      661 gatttattgt gaaaaagta
//
