>Addgene plasmid #22290 | pR5-30 | addgene partial sequence | sequence record 28080 | 22290 with M13-puc-for
ACCCGGGGCACCTCTAGAGTCGACTAATTGGTAGTTTCTTGTACCCTGAGGATAAAAGTGAATGAGGATT
GTACAAACCAGCTTAATGTCGTGATACAGCTTATAAAACCCACCTTGTATGGGTTCGTACTCTCCATTTT
CAAACCTCTTATTGATAGTTGTCAAAACTAATTTATCTTCATTACGTATCAAACCTTCAGAGTTACTTCT
ATTTTTAATGAATTTACAATATGATTCATATATCTTATCCGGATTTTTCTCAAAGAACTTGGCTGGAAAA
CTTTCATCTACTACATGACATTTCACAGAGGCAGCATTCAAAATGGATTGAACATTTACCAAAAAATCTA
CTAGTTTATTTCCACCTACACTTTCTGTCATAATGAAAACTTTCGATTTTCAAAATTATCTCTTATTTGA
TCCCGACTGATGATGATTTTCTTCGTCTTCGTATTTCTATCGTCCATGCCTTATGGCGCTGTTTTATTTT
CTTAATTGTTTTTTTAATAATTGCAACTTAAAAATACGGGTAACGGAAAAGGAAGATAATAGAAGTTGCA
TGAAGTAGCTGAAGAATAATTAGTTCTTTCGGGTNGAAAATAATAATAAATAAAGTCTTTATATATGAGT
ATGTGGG
