>Addgene plasmid #22290 | pR5-30 | addgene partial sequence | sequence record 28081 | 22290 with M13_pUC-rev
GAGGATTGTACAAACCAGCTTAATGTCGTGATACAGCTTATAAAACCCACCTTGTATGGGTTCGTACTCT
CCATTTTCAAACCTCTTATTGATAGTTGTCAAAACTAATTTATCTTCATTACGTATCAAACCTTCAGAGT
TACTTCTATTTTTAATGAATTTACAATATGATTCATATATCTTATCCGGATTTTTCTCAAAGAACTTGGC
TGGAAAACTTTCATCTACTACATGACATTTCACAGAGGCAGCATTCAAAATGGATTGAACATTTACCAAA
AAATCTACTAGTTTATTTCCACCTACACTTTCTGTCATAATGAAAACTTTCGATTTTCAAAATTATCTCT
TATTTGATCCCGACTGATGATGATTTTCTTCGTCTTCGTATTTCTATCGTCCATGCCTTATGGCGCTGTT
TTATTTTCTTAATTGTTTTTTTAATAATTGCAACTTAAAAATACGGGTAACGGAAAAGGAAGATAATAGA
AGTTGCATGAAGTAGCTGAAGAATAATTAGTTCTTTCGGGTTGAAAATAATAATAAATAAAGTCTTTATA
TATGAGTATGTGGTATGACTATTCAAACAGCATCTGGATTTCTTCAATTCTCCTTTTTCTTCTCTCGTCN
